>Addgene plasmid #221059 | H43S SUMO1 | addgene full sequence | sequence record 459090 | Addgene NGS Result
TTAATATACTCCCCTTCTTTTTTATCACCAAGATCCTCCGTTGAGGGTTTGGCTTCCTGATCACTCATAG
AACCACCCCATGAGCCGCCGAATTCATGCATGCCCTGAAAATACAGGTTTTCGTGATGATGGTGGTGATG
GTGGTGCATGATATGTATATCTCCTTCTTAAAGTTAAACAAAATTATTTCTAGAGGGGAATTGTTATCCG
CTCACAATTCCCCTATAGTGAGTCGTATTAATTTCGCGGGATCGAGATCTCGATCCTCTACGCCGGACGC
ATCGTGGCCGGCATCACCGGCGCCACAGGTGCGGTTGCTGGCGCCTATATCGCCGACATCACCGATGGGG
AAGATCGGGCTCGCCACTTCGGGCTCATGAGCGCTTGTTTCGGCGTGGGTATGGTGGCAGGCCCCGTGGC
CGGGGGACTGTTGGGCGCCATCTCCTTGCATGCACCATTCCTTGCGGCGGCGGTGCTCAACGGCCTCAAC
CTACTACTGGGCTGCTTCCTAATGCAGGAGTCGCATAAGGGAGAGCGTCGAGATCCCGGACACCATCGAA
TGGCGCAAAACCTTTCGCGGTATGGCATGATAGCGCCCGGAAGAGAGTCAATTCAGGGTGGTGAATGTGA
AACCAGTAACGTTATACGATGTCGCAGAGTATGCCGGTGTCTCTTATCAGACCGTTTCCCGCGTGGTGAA
CCAGGCCAGCCACGTTTCTGCGAAAACGCGGGAAAAAGTGGAAGCGGCGATGGCGGAGCTGAATTACATT
CCCAACCGCGTGGCACAACAACTGGCGGGCAAACAGTCGTTGCTGATTGGCGTTGCCACCTCCAGTCTGG
CCCTGCACGCGCCGTCGCAAATTGTCGCGGCGATTAAATCTCGCGCCGATCAACTGGGTGCCAGCGTGGT
GGTGTCGATGGTAGAACGAAGCGGCGTCGAAGCCTGTAAAGCGGCGGTGCACAATCTTCTCGCGCAACGC
GTCAGTGGGCTGATCATTAACTATCCGCTGGATGACCAGGATGCCATTGCTGTGGAAGCTGCCTGCACTA
ATGTTCCGGCGTTATTTCTTGATGTCTCTGACCAGACACCCATCAACAGTATTATTTTCTCCCATGAAGA
CGGTACGCGACTGGGCGTGGAGCATCTGGTCGCATTGGGTCACCAGCAAATCGCGCTGTTAGCGGGCCCA
TTAAGTTCTGTCTCGGCGCGTCTGCGTCTGGCTGGCTGGCATAAATATCTCACTCGCAATCAAATTCAGC
CGATAGCGGAACGGGAAGGCGACTGGAGTGCCATGTCCGGTTTTCAACAAACCATGCAAATGCTGAATGA
GGGCATCGTTCCCACTGCGATGCTGGTTGCCAACGATCAGATGGCGCTGGGCGCAATGCGCGCCATTACC
GAGTCCGGGCTGCGCGTTGGTGCGGATATCTCGGTAGTGGGATACGACGATACCGAAGACAGCTCATGTT
ATATCCCGCCGTTAACCACCATCAAACAGGATTTTCGCCTGCTGGGGCAAACCAGCGTGGACCGCTTGCT
GCAACTCTCTCAGGGCCAGGCGGTGAAGGGCAATCAGCTGTTGCCCGTCTCACTGGTGAAAAGAAAAACC
ACCCTGGCGCCCAATACGCAAACCGCCTCTCCCCGCGCGTTGGCCGATTCATTAATGCAGCTGGCACGAC
AGGTTTCCCGACTGGAAAGCGGGCAGTGAGCGCAACGCAATTAATGTAAGTTAGCTCACTCATTAGGCAC
CGGGATCTCGACCGATGCCCTTGAGAGCCTTCAACCCAGTCAGCTCCTTCCGGTGGGCGCGGGGCATGAC
TATCGTCGCCGCACTTATGACTGTCTTCTTTATCATGCAACTCGTAGGACAGGTGCCGGCAGCGCTCTGG
GTCATTTTCGGCGAGGACCGCTTTCGCTGGAGCGCGACGATGATCGGCCTGTCGCTTGCGGTATTCGGAA
TCTTGCACGCCCTCGCTCAAGCCTTCGTCACTGGTCCCGCCACCAAACGTTTCGGCGAGAAGCAGGCCAT
TATCGCCGGCATGGCGGCCGACGCGCTGGGCTACGTCTTGCTGGCGTTCGCGACGCGAGGCTGGATGGCC
TTCCCCATTATGATTCTTCTCGCTTCCGGCGGCATCGGGATGCCCGCGTTGCAGGCCATGCTGTCCAGGC
AGGTAGATGACGACCATCAGGGACAGCTTCAAGGATCGCTCGCGGCTCTTACCAGCCTAACTTCGATCAT
TGGACCGCTGATCGTCACGGCGATTTATGCCGCCTCGGCGAGCACATGGAACGGGTTGGCATGGATTGTA
GGCGCCGCCCTATACCTTGTCTGCCTCCCCGCGTTGCGTCGCGGTGCATGGAGCCGGGCCACCTCGACCT
GAATGGAAGCCGGCGGCACCTCGCTAACGGATTCACCACTCCAAGAATTGGAGCCAATCAATTCTTGCGG
AGAACTGTGAATGCGCAAACCAACCCTTGGCAGAACATATCCATCGCGTCCGCCATCTCCAGCAGCCGCA
CGCGGCGCATCTCGGGCAGCGTTGGGTCCTGGCCACGGGTGCGCATGATCGTGCTCCTGTCGTTGAGGAC
CCGGCTAGGCTGGCGGGGTTGCCTTACTGGTTAGCAGAATGAATCACCGATACGCGAGCGAACGTGAAGC
GACTGCTGCTGCAAAACGTCTGCGACCTGAGCAACAACATGAATGGTCTTCGGTTTCCGTGTTTCGTAAA
GTCTGGAAACGCGGAAGTCAGCGCCCTGCACCATTATGTTCCGGATCTGCATCGCAGGATGCTGCTGGCT
ACCCTGTGGAACACCTACATCTGTATTAACGAAGCGCTGGCATTGACCCTGAGTGATTTTTCTCTGGTCC
CGCCGCATCCATACCGCCAGTTGTTTACCCTCACAACGTTCCAGTAACCGGGCATGTTCATCATCAGTAA
CCCGTATCGTGAGCATCCTCTCTCGTTTCATCGGTATCATTACCCCCATGAACAGAAATCCCCCTTACAC
GGAGGCATCAGTGACCAAACAGGAAAAAACCGCCCTTAACATGGCCCGCTTTATCAGAAGCCAGACATTA
ACGCTTCTGGAGAAACTCAACGAGCTGGACGCGGATGAACAGGCAGACATCTGTGAATCGCTTCACGACC
ACGCTGATGAGCTTTACCGCAGCTGCCTCGCGCGTTTCGGTGATGACGGTGAAAACCTCTGACACATGCA
GCTCCCGGAGACGGTCACAGCTTGTCTGTAAGCGGATGCCGGGAGCAGACAAGCCCGTCAGGGCGCGTCA
GCGGGTGTTGGCGGGTGTCGGGGCGCAGCCATGACCCAGTCACGTAGCGATAGCGGAGTGTATACTGGCT
TAACTATGCGGCATCAGAGCAGATTGTACTGAGAGTGCACCATTGCGGTGTGAAATACCGCACAGATGCG
TAAGGAGAAAATACCGCATCAGGCGCTCTTCCGCTTCCTCGCTCACTGACTCGCTGCGCTCGGTCGTTCG
GCTGCGGCGAGCGGTATCAGCTCACTCAAAGGCGGTAATACGGTTATCCACAGAATCAGGGGATAACGCA
GGAAAGAACATGTGAGCAAAAGGCCAGCAAAAGGCCAGGAACCGTAAAAAGGCCGCGTTGCTGGCGTTTT
TCCATAGGCTCCGCCCCCCTGACGAGCATCACAAAAATCGACGCTCAAGTCAGAGGTGGCGAAACCCGAC
AGGACTATAAAGATACCAGGCGTTTCCCCCTGGAAGCTCCCTCGTGCGCTCTCCTGTTCCGACCCTGCCG
CTTACCGGATACCTGTCCGCCTTTCTCCCTTCGGGAAGCGTGGCGCTTTCTCATAGCTCACGCTGTAGGT
ATCTCAGTTCGGTGTAGGTCGTTCGCTCCAAGCTGGGCTGTGTGCACGAACCCCCCGTTCAGCCCGACCG
CTGCGCCTTATCCGGTAACTATCGTCTTGAGTCCAACCCGGTAAGACACGACTTATCGCCACTGGCAGCA
GCCACTGGTAACAGGATTAGCAGAGCGAGGTATGTAGGCGGTGCTACAGAGTTCTTGAAGTGGTGGCCTA
ACTACGGCTACACTAGAAGGACAGTATTTGGTATCTGCGCTCTGCTGAAGCCAGTTACCTTCGGAAAAAG
AGTTGGTAGCTCTTGATCCGGCAAACAAACCACCGCTGGTAGCGGTGGTTTTTTTGTTTGCAAGCAGCAG
ATTACGCGCAGAAAAAAAGGATCTCAAGAAGATCCTTTGATCTTTTCTACGGGGTCTGACGCTCAGTGGA
ACGAAAACTCACGTTAAGGGATTTTGGTCATGAGATTATCAAAAAGGATCTTCACCTAGATCCTTTTAAA
TTAAAAATGAAGTTTTAAATCAATCTAAAGTATATATGAGTAAACTTGGTCTGACAGTTACCAATGCTTA
ATCAGTGAGGCACCTATCTCAGCGATCTGTCTATTTCGTTCATCCATAGTTGCCTGACTCCCCGTCGTGT
AGATAACTACGATACGGGAGGGCTTACCATCTGGCCCCAGTGCTGCAATGATACCGCGAGACCCACGCTC
ACCGGCTCCAGATTTATCAGCAATAAACCAGCCAGCCGGAAGGGCCGAGCGCAGAAGTGGTCCTGCAACT
TTATCCGCCTCCATCCAGTCTATTAATTGTTGCCGGGAAGCTAGAGTAAGTAGTTCGCCAGTTAATAGTT
TGCGCAACGTTGTTGCCATTGCTGCAGGCATCGTGGTGTCACGCTCGTCGTTTGGTATGGCTTCATTCAG
CTCCGGTTCCCAACGATCAAGGCGAGTTACATGATCCCCCATGTTGTGCAAAAAAGCGGTTAGCTCCTTC
GGTCCTCCGATCGTTGTCAGAAGTAAGTTGGCCGCAGTGTTATCACTCATGGTTATGGCAGCACTGCATA
ATTCTCTTACTGTCATGCCATCCGTAAGATGCTTTTCTGTGACTGGTGAGTACTCAACCAAGTCATTCTG
AGAATAGTGTATGCGGCGACCGAGTTGCTCTTGCCCGGCGTCAACACGGGATAATACCGCGCCACATAGC
AGAACTTTAAAAGTGCTCATCATTGGAAAACGTTCTTCGGGGCGAAAACTCTCAAGGATCTTACCGCTGT
TGAGATCCAGTTCGATGTAACCCACTCGTGCACCCAACTGATCTTCAGCATCTTTTACTTTCACCAGCGT
TTCTGGGTGAGCAAAAACAGGAAGGCAAAATGCCGCAAAAAAGGGAATAAGGGCGACACGGAAATGTTGA
ATACTCATACTCTTCCTTTTTCAATATTATTGAAGCATTTATCAGGGTTATTGTCTCATGAGCGGATACA
TATTTGAATGTATTTAGAAAAATAAACAAATAGGGGTTCCGCGCACATTTCCCCGAAAAGTGCCACCTGA
CGTCTAAGAAACCATTATTATCATGACATTAACCTATAAAAATAGGCGTATCACGAGGCCCTTTCGGGCT
TTGTTATCCGCCGGTCTGTTCCTGGTATACTTCAATCACGTCCTCCTCTTCCATACCCAGCTCTTTAGGA
GTATGGTTGTCCGCGATGCGCTGGCCTTCGAACAGGAAGCGTAAGCTGTTCATCGGAACACCCTGGCGCT
GGCAATACGATTCCTTCAGCTTTTTCAGAGACGTAGTCATCTTAACTTTGAAATGAATCTCGCTACTGTC
CTGTCCAATCACTTTCAGT
Features (pLannotate 1.2.2; 17 found; start..end, strand, type, name):
    102..122     -  CDS            TEV site: tobacco etch virus (TEV) protease recognition and cleavage site
    160..182     -  RBS            RBS: efficient ribosome binding site from bacteriophage T7 gene 10 (Olins and Rangwala, 1989)
    197..221     -  protein_bind   lac operator: The lac repressor binds to the lac operator to inhibit transcription in E. coli. This inhibition can be relieved by adding lactose or isopropyl-β-D-thiogalactopyranoside (IPTG). lac repressor encoded by lacI
    222..240     -  promoter       T7 promoter: promoter for bacteriophage T7 RNA polymerase
    262..541     +  CDS            TcR (fragment): tetracycline efflux protein; tet; confers resistance to tetracycline
    549..626     +  promoter       lacI promoter: lacI
    627..1709    +  CDS            lacI: lac repressor; lacI; The lac repressor binds to the lac operator to inhibit transcription in E. coli. This inhibition can be relieved by adding lactose or isopropyl-β-D-thiogalactopyranoside (IPTG).
   1722..1743    +  protein_bind   CAP binding site: CAP binding activates transcription in the presence of cAMP. E. coli catabolite activator protein
   1758..2382    +  CDS            TcR (fragment): tetracycline efflux protein; tet; confers resistance to tetracycline
   2624..3004    -  CDS            YPB1_ECOLX: Protein predicted: Swiss-Prot protein existence level 4. From Escherichia coli.
   3021..3212    +  CDS            rop: Rop protein, which maintains plasmids at low copy number; rop
   3314..3453    +  misc_feature   bom: basis of mobility region from pBR322
   3639..4227    -  rep_origin     ori: high-copy-number ColE1/pMB1/pBR322/pUC origin of replication
   4398..5258    -  CDS            AmpR: β-lactamase; bla; confers resistance to ampicillin, carbenicillin, and related antibiotics
   5259..5363    -  promoter       AmpR promoter: bla
   5450..5466    -  CDS            SET1 (fragment): solubility-enhancement tag derived from T7 phage gene 10B
   5467..68      -  CDS            SUMO1 (across the origin): SUMO1_HUMAN - Also known as SMT3C, SMT3H3, UBL1. Experimental evidence at protein level: Swiss-Prot protein existence level 1. Ubiquitin-like protein that can be covalently attached to proteins as a monomer or a lysine-linked polymer. Covalent attachment via an isopeptide bond to its substrates requires prior activation by the E1 complex SAE1-SAE2 and linkage to the E2 enzyme UBE2I, and can be promoted by E3 ligases such as PIAS1-4, RANBP2 or CBX4. This post- translational modification on lysine residues of proteins plays a crucial role in a number of cellular processes such as nuclear transpo
