[The description below was written by a language model from this plasmid's Addgene catalogue record and pLannotate feature annotations shown in this document.]
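Description:
H43S SUMO1 is a pET-family bacterial expression plasmid (about 5.7 kb in the sequenced record) for producing human SUMO1 carrying a histidine-to-serine substitution at position 43 in E. coli. It replicates from a ColE1/pBR322-type origin. The neighbouring rop gene and bom region are retained, consistent with the low copy number listed in the catalogue. Selection is by ampicillin through the β-lactamase gene and its own promoter. Two tetracycline-resistance fragments flanking the lacI cassette are annotated, but these appear to be non-functional pBR322 remnants rather than a working marker.

The expression cassette lies on the reverse strand and spans the numbering origin of the circular sequence. A T7 promoter is followed immediately by a lac operator and the strong T7 gene 10 ribosome binding site. Transcription therefore depends on a host that supplies T7 RNA polymerase, and it is held off by the plasmid-encoded LacI repressor until an inducer such as IPTG is added. The catalogue lists an N-terminal His tag, which the automated annotation does not call out. A TEV protease recognition site is annotated between the ribosome binding site and the SUMO1 coding sequence, which should allow the affinity tag to be removed after purification. A very short match to a T7 gene 10B-derived solubility tag sits just downstream of SUMO1 and is probably an incidental annotation. No T7 terminator is annotated.

The stated purpose is recombinant expression of the H43S SUMO1 protein. The associated publication title concerns how surface charge modulates phase separation of multidomain proteins, which suggests the point mutant is one of a set of surface variants, though the record does not spell this out.
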