Addgene plasmid #221059: H43S SUMO1
Purpose: Expression of H43S SUMO1 protein under T7 promoter
Depositing lab: Michael Rosen. Depositing organization: University of Texas Southwestern Medical Center. Publication: Surface Charge Can Modulate Phase Separation of Multidomain Proteins. Kim J, Qin S, Zhou HX, Rosen MK. J Am Chem Soc. 2024 Feb 7;146(5):3383-3395. doi: 10.1021/jacs.3c12789. Epub 2024 Jan 23. PubMed 38262618.
Backbone
  Vector backbone: pET
  Backbone size w/o insert (bp): 5500
  Vector type: Bacterial Expression
Growth in bacteria
  Bacterial resistance: Ampicillin, 100 μg/mL
  Growth temperature: 37°C
  Growth strain: DH5alpha
  Copy number: Low Copy
Gene/Insert
  Gene/Insert name: H43S site mutation on SUMO 1
  Species: H. sapiens (human)
  Insert size (bp): 327
  Mutation: H43S
  Entrez Gene: SUMO1 (a.k.a. DAP1, GMP1, OFC10, PIC1, SENP2, SMT3, SMT3C, SMT3H3, UBL1)
  Promoter: T7
  Tag / fusion protein: His (N terminal on insert)
  Cloning method: Gibson Cloning
  Sequencing primers: 5′ TAATACGACTCACTATAGGG
Resource information
  A portion of this plasmid was derived from a plasmid made by: Jonggul
Terms and licenses: Academic/Nonprofit Terms; Industry Terms: Not Available to Industry
How to cite: H43S SUMO1 was a gift from Michael Rosen (Addgene plasmid # 221059 ; http://n2t.net/addgene:221059 ; RRID:Addgene_221059)
