>Addgene plasmid #221059 | H43S SUMO1 | depositor partial sequence | sequence record 433079 | Insert
ATGCATGAATTCGGCGGCTCATGGGGTGGTTCTATGAGTGATCAGGAAGCCAAACCCTCAACGGAGGATC
TTGGTGATAAAAAAGAAGGGGAGTATATTAAACTGAAAGTGATTGGACAGGACAGTAGCGAGATTCATTT
CAAAGTTAAGATGACTACGTCTCTGAAAAAGCTGAAGGAATCGTATTGCCAGCGCCAGGGTGTTCCGATG
AACAGCTTACGCTTCCTGTTCGAAGGCCAGCGCATCGCGGACAACCATACTCCTAAAGAGCTGGGTATGG
AAGAGGAGGACGTGATTGAAGTATACCAGGAACAGACCGGCGGATAA
